Addgene plasmid #27087: pZW16 (CK2alpha')
Depositing lab: David Litchfield. Depositing organization: University of Western Ontario. Publication: Protein kinase CK2 is a constitutively active enzyme that promotes cell survival: strategies to identify CK2 substrates and manipulate its activity in mammalian cells. Turowec JP, Duncan JS, French AC, Gyenis L, St Denis NA, Vilk G, Litchfield DW.. Methods Enzymol. 2010;484:471-93. 10.1016/B978-0-12-381298-8.00023-X PubMed 21036246.
Backbone
  Vector backbone: pRC/CMV
  Backbone manufacturer: Invitrogen
  Backbone size w/o insert (bp): 5542
  Vector type: Mammalian Expression
Growth in bacteria
  Bacterial resistance: Ampicillin, 100 μg/mL
  Growth temperature: 37°C
  Growth strain: DH5alpha
  Copy number: High Copy
Gene/Insert
  Gene/Insert name: CK2alpha' (alt names: CK2α'; Casein Kinase II alpha prime)
  Species: H. sapiens (human)
  Insert size (bp): 1235
  Entrez Gene: CSNK2A2 (a.k.a. CK2A2, CK2alpha', CSNK2A1)
  Tag / fusion protein: HA (N terminal on insert)
  Cloning method: Restriction Enzyme; 5′ cloning site HindIII (not destroyed); 3′ cloning site HindIII (not destroyed)
  Sequencing primers: 5′ CMV-F; 3′ BGH-rev
Terms and licenses: Academic/Nonprofit Terms; Industry Terms: Not Available to Industry
How to cite: pZW16 (CK2alpha') was a gift from David Litchfield (Addgene plasmid # 27087 ; http://n2t.net/addgene:27087 ; RRID:Addgene_27087)
