[The description below was written by a language model from this plasmid's Addgene catalogue record and pLannotate feature annotations shown in this document.]
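Description:
pZW16 (CK2alpha') is a mammalian expression plasmid built on the Invitrogen pRC/CMV backbone that drives production of epitope-tagged human CK2α′, the protein encoded by CSNK2A2. This protein is one of the catalytic subunits of the constitutively active serine/threonine kinase CK2. The sequenced plasmid is 6,774 nt, consistent with the roughly 1.2 kb insert placed in the 5.5 kb backbone. It is maintained in E. coli at high copy through a ColE1/pUC-type origin and selected with ampicillin via the β-lactamase gene. An f1 origin is also present, which allows single-stranded DNA production.

The expression cassette consists of the human cytomegalovirus immediate early enhancer and promoter, followed by an N-terminal HA tag and the CSNK2A2 coding sequence, and it ends in the bovine growth hormone polyadenylation signal. The catalogue lists the tag simply as HA, whereas the feature annotation identifies three tandem HA epitopes. The insert was cloned into a HindIII site that is retained at both ends. T7 and SP6 promoters flank the insert and can support in vitro transcription. A separate SV40 early promoter drives the neomycin phosphotransferase gene with an SV40 poly(A) signal, permitting G418 selection of stably transfected mammalian cells. Short annotated fragments such as the HIV-1 LTR, ble, lacI and lac promoter/operator elements appear to be backbone remnants or similarity hits rather than functional parts.

The associated publication concerns strategies for identifying CK2 substrates and manipulating CK2 activity in mammalian cells. This fits use of the plasmid for transient or stable overexpression of HA-tagged CK2α′, with the tag enabling detection or immunoprecipitation.
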