Features (pLannotate 1.2.2; 24 found; start..end, strand, type, name):
      1..380     +  enhancer       CMV enhancer: human cytomegalovirus immediate early enhancer
    381..584     +  promoter       CMV promoter: human cytomegalovirus (CMV) immediate early promoter
    580..613     +  LTR            5' LTR (truncated) (fragment): truncated 5' long terminal repeat (LTR) from HIV-1
    629..647     +  promoter       T7 promoter: promoter for bacteriophage T7 RNA polymerase
    681..770     +  CDS            3xHA: three tandem HA epitope tags
    786..1832    +  CDS            CSNK2A2: CSK22_HUMAN - Also known as CK2A2. Experimental evidence at protein level: Swiss-Prot protein existence level 1. Catalytic subunit of a constitutively active serine/threonine-protein kinase complex that phosphorylates a large number of substrates containing acidic residues C-terminal to the phosphorylated serine or threonine. Regulates numerous cellular processes, such as cell cycle progression, apoptosis and transcription, as well as viral infection. May act as a regulatory node which integrates and coordinates numerous signals leading to an appropriate cellular response. During mitosis, func
   1859..1895    +  misc_feature   MCS (fragment): pBluescript multiple cloning site
   1999..2017    -  promoter       SP6 promoter: promoter for bacteriophage SP6 RNA polymerase
   2043..2267    +  polyA_signal   bGH poly(A) signal: bovine growth hormone polyadenylation signal
   2271..2292    +  promoter       SV40 promoter (fragment): SV40 enhancer and early promoter
   2313..2741    +  rep_origin     f1 ori (sequence partly withheld): f1 bacteriophage origin of replication; arrow indicates direction of (+) strand synthesis
   2827..2845    -  misc_feature   MCS (fragment): pUC18/19 multiple cloning site
   2854..3183    +  promoter       SV40 promoter: SV40 enhancer and early promoter
   3250..4041    +  CDS            neo: KKA2_KLEPN - Also known as kan, nptII. Experimental evidence at protein level: Swiss-Prot protein existence level 1. Resistance to kanamycin, neomycin, paromomycin, ribostamycin, butirosin and gentamicin B. From Klebsiella pneumoniae.
   4065..4223    +  CDS            ble (fragment): BLE_KLEPN - Experimental evidence at protein level: Swiss-Prot protein existence level 1. Binding protein with a strong affinity to the bleomycin family of antibiotics. Binds to CL990; an antimitotic-antibiotic compound. From Klebsiella pneumoniae.
   4218..4352    +  polyA_signal   SV40 poly(A) signal: SV40 polyadenylation signal
   4407..4423    -  protein_bind   lac operator: The lac repressor binds to the lac operator to inhibit transcription in E. coli. This inhibition can be relieved by adding lactose or isopropyl-β-D-thiogalactopyranoside (IPTG). lac repressor encoded by lacI
   4431..4461    -  promoter       lac promoter: promoter for the E. coli lac operon
   4476..4497    -  protein_bind   CAP binding site: CAP binding activates transcription in the presence of cAMP. E. coli catabolite activator protein
   4510..4602    -  CDS            lacI (fragment): lac repressor; lacI; The lac repressor binds to the lac operator to inhibit transcription in E. coli. This inhibition can be relieved by adding lactose or isopropyl-β-D-thiogalactopyranoside (IPTG).
   4785..5373    -  rep_origin     ori: high-copy-number ColE1/pMB1/pBR322/pUC origin of replication
   5544..6404    -  CDS            AmpR: β-lactamase; bla; confers resistance to ampicillin, carbenicillin, and related antibiotics
   6405..6509    -  promoter       AmpR promoter: bla
   6568..6620    -  misc_feature   bom (fragment): basis of mobility region from pBR322
>Addgene plasmid #27087 | pZW16 (CK2alpha') | addgene full sequence | sequence record 248363 | Addgene NGS Result
GACATTGATTATTGACTAGTTATTAATAGTAATCAATTACGGGGTCATTAGTTCATAGCCCATATATGGA
GTTCCGCGTTACATAACTTACGGTAAATGGCCCGCCTGGCTGACCGCCCAACGACCCCCGCCCATTGACG
TCAATAATGACGTATGTTCCCATAGTAACGCCAATAGGGACTTTCCATTGACGTCAATGGGTGGAGTATT
TACGGTAAACTGCCCACTTGGCAGTACATCAAGTGTATCATATGCCAAGTACGCCCCCTATTGACGTCAA
TGACGGTAAATGGCCCGCCTGGCATTATGCCCAGTACATGACCTTATGGGACTTTCCTACTTGGCAGTAC
ATCTACGTATTAGTCATCGCTATTACCATGGTGATGCGGTTTTGGCAGTACATCAATGGGCGTGGATAGC
GGTTTGACTCACGGGGATTTCCAAGTCTCCACCCCATTGACGTCAATGGGAGTTTGTTTTGGCACCAAAA
TCAACGGGACTTTCCAAAATGTCGTAACAACTCCGCCCCATTGACGCAAATGGGCGGTAGGCGTGTACGG
TGGGAGGTCTATATAAGCAGAGCTCTCTGGCTAACTAGAGAACCCACTGCTTACTGGCTTATCGAAATTA
ATACGACTCACTATAGGGAGACCCAAGCTTCCACCATGGGCCGCATCTTTTACCCATACGATGTTCCTGA
CTATGCGGGCTATCCCTATGACGTCCCGGACTATGCAGGATCCTATCCATATGACGTTCCAGATTACGCT
GCTCAGTGCGGCCGCCCCGGCCCGGCCGCGGGCAGCAGGGCCCGGGTCTACGCCGAGGTGAACAGTCTGA
GGAGCCGCGAGTACTGGGACTACGAGGCTCACGTCCCGAGCTGGGGTAATCAAGATGATTACCAACTGGT
TCGAAAACTTGGTCGGGGAAAATATAGTGAAGTATTTGAGGCCATTAATATCACCAACAATGAGAGAGTG
GTTGTAAAAATCCTGAAGCCAGTGAAGAAAAAGAAGATAAAACGAGAGGTTAAGATTCTGGAGAACCTTC
GTGGTGGAACAAATATCATTAAGCTGATTGACACTGTAAAGGACCCCGTGTCAAAGACACCAGCTTTGGT
ATTTGAATATATCAATAATACAGATTTTAAGCAACTCTACCAGATCCTGACAGACTTTGATATCCGGTTT
TATATGTATGAACTACTTAAAGCTCTGGATTACTGCCACAGCAAGGGAATCATGCACAGGGATGTGAAAC
CTCACAATGTCATGATAGATCACCAACAGAAAAAGCTGCGACTGATAGATTGGGGTCTGGCAGAATTCTA
TCATCCTGCTCAGGAGTACAATGTTCGTGTAGCCTCAAGGTACTTCAAGGGACCAGAGCTCCTCGTGGAC
TATCAGATGTATGATTATAGCTTGGACATGTGGAGTTTGGGCTGTATGTTAGCAAGCATGATCTTTCGAA
GGGAACCATTCTTCCATGGACAGGACAACTATGACCAGCTTGTTCGCATTGCCAAGGTTCTGGGTACAGA
AGAACTGTATGGGTATCTGAAGAAGTATCACATAGACCTAGATCCACACTTCAACGATATCCTGGGACAA
CATTCACGGAAACGCTGGGAAAACTTTATCCATAGTGAGAACAGACACCTTGTCAGCCCTGAGGCCCTAG
ATCTTCTGGACAAACTTCTGCGATACGACCATCAACAGAGACTGACTGCCAAAGAGGCCATGGAGCACCC
ATACTTCTACCCTGTGGTGAAGGAGCAGTCCCAGCCTTGTGCAGACAATGCTGTGCTTTCCAGTGGTCTC
ACGGCAGCACGATGAAGACTGGAAAGCGACGGGTCTGTTGGATCCCCCGGGCTGCAGGAATTCGATATCA
AGCTTGGTACCGAGCTCGGATCCACTAGTAACGGCCGCCAGTGTGCTGGAATTCTGCAGATATCCATCAC
ACTGGCGGCCGCTCGAGCATGCATCTAGAGGGCCCTATTCTATAGTGTCACCTAAATGCTAGAGCTCGCT
GATCAGCCTCGACTGTGCCTTCTAGTTGCCAGCCATCTGTTGTTTGCCCCTCCCCCGTGCCTTCCTTGAC
CCTGGAAGGTGCCACTCCCACTGTCCTTTCCTAATAAAATGAGGAAATTGCATCGCATTGTCTGAGTAGG
TGTCATTCTATTCTGGGGGGTGGGGTGGGGCAGGACAGCAAGGGGGAGGATTGGGAAGACAATAGCAGGC
ATGCTGGGGATGCGGTGGGCTCTATGGCTTCTGAGGCGGAAAGAACCAGCTGGGGCTCGAGGGGGGATCC
CC
[124 nt withheld, positions 2313-2436]
C
[91 nt withheld, positions 2438-2528]
A
[49 nt withheld, positions 2530-2578]
CCTTTGACGTTGGAGTCCACGTTCTTT
[37 nt withheld, positions 2606-2642]
ACCCTATCTCGGTCTATTCTTTTGATTTATAAGGGATTTTGCCGATTTCGGCCTATTGGTTAAAAAATGA
GCTGATTTAACAAAAATTTAACGCGAATTTTAACAAAATATTAACGCTTACAATTTAAATATTTGCTTAT
ACAATCT
[37 nt withheld, positions 2790-2826]
GGGTACCGAGCTCGAATTCTGTGGAATGTGTGTCAGTTAGGGTGTGGAAAGTCCCCAGGCTCCCCAGCAG
GCAGAAGTATGCAAAGCATGCATCTCAATTAGTCAGCAACCAGGTGTGGAAAGTCCCCAGGCTCCCCAGC
AGGCAGAAGTATGCAAAGCATGCATCTCAATTAGTCAGCAACCATAGTCCCGCCCCTAACTCCGCCCATC
CCGCCCCTAACTCCGCCCAGTTCCGCCCATTCTCCGCCCCATGGCTGACTAATTTTTTTTATTTATGCAG
AGGCCGAGGCCGCCTCGGCCTCTGAGCTATTCCAGAAGTAGTGAGGAGGCTTTTTTGGAGGCCTAGGCTT
TTGCAAAAAGCTCCCGGGAGCTTGGATATCCATTTTCGGATCTGATCAAGAGACAGGATGAGGATCGTTT
CGCATGATTGAACAAGATGGATTGCACGCAGGTTCTCCGGCCGCTTGGGTGGAGAGGCTATTCGGCTATG
ACTGGGCACAACAGACAATCGGCTGCTCTGATGCCGCCGTGTTCCGGCTGTCAGCGCAGGGGCGCCCGGT
TCTTTTTGTCAAGACCGACCTGTCCGGTGCCCTGAATGAACTGCAGGACGAGGCAGCGCGGCTATCGTGG
CTGGCCACGACGGGCGTTCCTTGCGCAGCTGTGCTCGACGTTGTCACTGAAGCGGGAAGGGACTGGCTGC
TATTGGGCGAAGTGCCGGGGCAGGATCTCCTGTCATCTCACCTTGCTCCTGCCGAGAAAGTATCCATCAT
GGCTGATGCAATGCGGCGGCTGCATACGCTTGATCCGGCTACCTGCCCATTCGACCACCAAGCGAAACAT
CGCATCGAGCGAGCACGTACTCGGATGGAAGCCGGTCTTGTCGATCAGGATGATCTGGACGAAGAGCATC
AGGGGCTCGCGCCAGCCGAACTGTTCGCCAGGCTCAAGGCGCGCATGCCCGACGGCGAGGATCTCGTCGT
GACCCATGGCGATGCCTGCTTGCCGAATATCATGGTGGAAAATGGCCGCTTTTCTGGATTCATCGACTGT
GGCCGGCTGGGTGTGGCGGACCGCTATCAGGACATAGCGTTGGCTACCCGTGATATTGCTGAAGAGCTTG
GCGGCGAATGGGCTGACCGCTTCCTCGTGCTTTACGGTATCGCCGCTCCCGATTCGCAGCGCATCGCCTT
CTATCGCCTTCTTGACGAGTTCTTCTGAGCGGGACTCTGGGGTTCGAAATGACCGACCAAGCGACGCCCA
ACCTGCCATCACGAGATTTCGATTCCACCGCCGCCTTCTATGAAAGGTTGGGCTTCGGAATCGTTTTCCG
GGACGCCGGCTGGATGATCCTCCAGCGCGGGGATCTCATGCTGGAGTTCTTCGCCCACCCCAACTTGTTT
ATTGCAGCTTATAATGGTTACAAATAAAGCAATAGCATCACAAATTTCACAAATAAAGCATTTTTTTCAC
TGCATTCTAGTTGTGGTTTGTCCAAACTCATCAATGTATCTTATCATGTCTGGATCCGTCGACCTCGAGA
GCTTGGCGTAATCATGGTCATAGCTGTTTCCTGTGTGAAATTGTTATCCGCTCACAATTCCACACAACAT
ACGAGCCGGAAGCATAAAGTGTAAAGCCTGGGGTGCCTAATGAGTGAGCTAACTCACATTAATTGCGTTG
CGCTCACTGCCCGCTTTCCAGTCGGGAAACCTGTCGTGCCAGCTGCATTAATGAATCGGCCAACGCGCGG
GGAGAGGCGGTTTGCGTATTGGGCGCTCTTCCGCTTCCTCGCTCACTGACTCGCTGCGCTCGGTCGTTCG
GCTGCGGCGAGCGGTATCAGCTCACTCAAAGGCGGTAATACGGTTATCCACAGAATCAGGGGATAACGCA
GGAAAGAACATGTGAGCAAAAGGCCAGCAAAAGGCCAGGAACCGTAAAAAGGCCGCGTTGCTGGCGTTTT
TCCATAGGCTCCGCCCCCCTGACGAGCATCACAAAAATCGACGCTCAAGTCAGAGGTGGCGAAACCCGAC
AGGACTATAAAGATACCAGGCGTTTCCCCCTGGAAGCTCCCTCGTGCGCTCTCCTGTTCCGACCCTGCCG
CTTACCGGATACCTGTCCGCCTTTCTCCCTTCGGGAAGCGTGGCGCTTTCTCATAGCTCACGCTGTAGGT
ATCTCAGTTCGGTGTAGGTCGTTCGCTCCAAGCTGGGCTGTGTGCACGAACCCCCCGTTCAGCCCGACCG
CTGCGCCTTATCCGGTAACTATCGTCTTGAGTCCAACCCGGTAAGACACGACTTATCGCCACTGGCAGCA
GCCACTGGTAACAGGATTAGCAGAGCGAGGTATGTAGGCGGTGCTACAGAGTTCTTGAAGTGGTGGCCTA
ACTACGGCTACACTAGAAGAACAGTATTTGGTATCTGCGCTCTGCTGAAGCCAGTTACCTTCGGAAAAAG
AGTTGGTAGCTCTTGATCCGGCAAACAAACCACCGCTGGTAGCGGTGGTTTTTTTGTTTGCAAGCAGCAG
ATTACGCGCAGAAAAAAAGGATCTCAAGAAGATCCTTTGATCTTTTCTACGGGGTCTGACGCTCAGTGGA
ACGAAAACTCACGTTAAGGGATTTTGGTCATGAGATTATCAAAAAGGATCTTCACCTAGATCCTTTTAAA
TTAAAAATGAAGTTTTAAATCAATCTAAAGTATATATGAGTAAACTTGGTCTGACAGTTACCAATGCTTA
ATCAGTGAGGCACCTATCTCAGCGATCTGTCTATTTCGTTCATCCATAGTTGCCTGACTCCCCGTCGTGT
AGATAACTACGATACGGGAGGGCTTACCATCTGGCCCCAGTGCTGCAATGATACCGCGAGACCCACGCTC
ACCGGCTCCAGATTTATCAGCAATAAACCAGCCAGCCGGAAGGGCCGAGCGCAGAAGTGGTCCTGCAACT
TTATCCGCCTCCATCCAGTCTATTAATTGTTGCCGGGAAGCTAGAGTAAGTAGTTCGCCAGTTAATAGTT
TGCGCAACGTTGTTGCCATTGCTACAGGCATCGTGGTGTCACGCTCGTCGTTTGGTATGGCTTCATTCAG
CTCCGGTTCCCAACGATCAAGGCGAGTTACATGATCCCCCATGTTGTGCAAAAAAGCGGTTAGCTCCTTC
GGTCCTCCGATCGTTGTCAGAAGTAAGTTGGCCGCAGTGTTATCACTCATGGTTATGGCAGCACTGCATA
ATTCTCTTACTGTCATGCCATCCGTAAGATGCTTTTCTGTGACTGGTGAGTACTCAACCAAGTCATTCTG
AGAATAGTGTATGCGGCGACCGAGTTGCTCTTGCCCGGCGTCAATACGGGATAATACCGCGCCACATAGC
AGAACTTTAAAAGTGCTCATCATTGGAAAACGTTCTTCGGGGCGAAAACTCTCAAGGATCTTACCGCTGT
TGAGATCCAGTTCGATGTAACCCACTCGTGCACCCAACTGATCTTCAGCATCTTTTACTTTCACCAGCGT
TTCTGGGTGAGCAAAAACAGGAAGGCAAAATGCCGCAAAAAAGGGAATAAGGGCGACACGGAAATGTTGA
ATACTCATACTCTTCCTTTTTCAATATTATTGAAGCATTTATCAGGGTTATTGTCTCATGAGCGGATACA
TATTTGAATGTATTTAGAAAAATAAACAAATAGGGGTTCCGCGCACATTTCCCCGAAAAGTGCCACCTGA
CGTCGACGGATCGGGAGATCTCCCGATCCCCTATGGTGCACTCTCAGTACAATCTGCTCTGATGCCGCAT
AGTTAAGCCAGTATCTGCTCCCTGCTTGTGTGTTGGAGGTCGCTGAGTAGTGCGCGAGCAAAATTTAAGC
TACAACAAGGCAAGGCTTGACCGACAATTGCATGAAGAATCTGCTTAGGGTTAGGCGTTTTGCGCTGCTT
CGCGATGTACGGGCCAGATATACGCGTT
