>Addgene plasmid #27087 | pZW16 (CK2alpha') | depositor partial sequence | sequence record 38097 | HA-CK2alpha’
GGCCGCGTCGAAGCTTCCACCATGGGCCGCATCTTTTACCCATACGATGTTCCTGACTATGCGGGCTATC
CCTATGACGTCCCGGACTATGCAGGATCCTATCCATATGACGTTCCAGATTACGCTGCTCAGTGCGGCCG
CCCCGGCCCGGCCGCGGGCAGCAGGGCCCGGGTCTACGCCGAGGTGAACAGTCTGAGGAGCCGCGAGTAC
TGGGACTACGAGGCTCACGTCCCGAGCTGGGGTAATCAAGATGATTACCAACTGGTTCGAAAACTTGGTC
GGGGAAAATATAGTGAAGTATTTGAGGCCATTAATATCACCAACAATGAGAGAGTGGTTGTAAAAATCCT
GAAGCCAGTGAAGAAAAAGAAGATAAAACGAGAGGTTAAGATTCTGGAGAACCTTCGTGGTGGAACAAAT
ATCATTAAGCTGATTGACACTGTAAAGGACCCCGTGTCAAAGACACCAGCTTTGGTATTTGAATATATCA
ATAATACAGATTTTAAGCAACTCTACCAGATCCTGACAGACTTTGATATCCGGTTTTATATGTATGAACT
ACTTAAAGCTCTGGATTACTGCCACAGCAAGGGAATCATGCACAGGGATGTGAAACCTCACAATGTCATG
ATAGATCACCAACAGAAAAAGCTGCGACTGATAGATTGGGGTCTGGCAGAATTCTATCATCCTGCTCAGG
AGTACAATGTTCGTGTAGCCTCAAGGTACTTCAAGGGACCAGAGCTCCTCGTGGACTATCAGATGTATGA
TTATAGCTTGGACATGTGGAGTTTGGGCTGTATGTTAGCAAGCATGATCTTTCGAAGGGAACCATTCTTC
CATGGACAGGACAACTATGACCAGCTTGTTCGCATTGCCAAGGTTCTGGGTACAGAAGAACTGTATGGGT
ATCTGAAGAAGTATCACATAGACCTAGATCCACACTTCAACGATATCCTGGGACAACATTCACGGAAACG
CTGGGAAAACTTTATCCATAGTGAGAACAGACACCTTGTCAGCCCTGAGGCCCTAGATCTTCTGGACAAA
CTTCTGCGATACGACCATCAACAGAGACTGACTGCCAAAGAGGCCATGGAGCACCCATACTTCTACCCTG
TGGTGAAGGAGCAGTCCCAGCCTTGTGCAGACAATGCTGTGCTTTCCAGTGGTCTCACGGCAGCACGATG
A
