>Addgene plasmid #27087 | pZW16 (CK2alpha') | addgene partial sequence | sequence record 47893 | CMV_fwd
CAGAGCTCTCTGGCTAACTAGAGAACCCACTGCTTACTGGCTTATCGAAATTAATACGACTCACTATAGG
GAGACCCAAGCTTCCACCATGGGCCGCATCTTTTACCCATACGATGTTCCTGACTATGCGGGCTATCCCT
ATGACGTCCCGGACTATGCAGGATCCTATCCATATGACGTTCCAGATTACGCTGCTCAGTGCGGCCGCCC
CGGCCCGGCCGCGGGCAGCAGGGCCCGGGTCTACGCCGAGGTGAACAGTCTGAGGAGCCGCGAGTACTGG
GACTACGAGGCTCACGTCCCGAGCTGGGGTAATCAAGATGATTACCAACTGGTTCGAAAACTTGGTCGGG
GAAAATATAGTGAAGTATTTGAGGCCATTAATATCACCAACAATGAGAGAGTGGTTGTAAAAATCCTGAA
GCCAGTGAAGAAAAAGAAGATAAAACGAGAGGTTAAGATTCTGGAGAACCTTCGTGGTGGAACAAATATC
ATTAAGCTGATTGACACTGTAAAGGACCCCGTGTCAAAGACACCAGCTTTGGTATTTGAATATATCAATA
ATACAGATTTTAAGCAACTCTACCAGATCCTGACAGACTTTGATATCCGGTTTTATATGTATGAACTACT
TAAAGCTCTGGATTACTGCCACAGCAAGGGAATCATGCACAGGGATGTGAAACCTCACAATGTCATGATA
GATCACCAACAGAAAAAGCTGCGACTGATAGATTGGGGTCTGGCAGAATTCTATCATCCTGCTCAGGAGT
ACAATGTTCGTGTAGCCTCAAGGTACTTCAAGGGACCAGAGCTCCTCGTGGACTATCAGATGTATGATTA
TAGCTTGGACATGTGGAGTTTGGGCTGTATGTTAGCAAGCATGATCTTTCGAAGGGAAC
