>Addgene plasmid #27087 | pZW16 (CK2alpha') | addgene partial sequence | sequence record 47894 | BGH-rev 5'-TAGAAGGCACAGTCGAGG-3'
GACTATAGAATAGGGCCCTCTAGATGCATGCTCGAGCGGCCGCCAGTGTGATGGATATCTGCAGAATTCC
AGCACACTGGCGGCCGTTACTAGTGGATCCGAGCTCGGTACCAAGCTTGATATCGAATTCCTGCAGCCCG
GGGGATCCAACAGACCCGTCGCTTTCCAGTCTTCATCGTGCTGCCGTGAGACCACTGGAAAGCACAGCAT
TGTCTGCACAAGGCTGGGACTGCTCCTTCACCACAGGGTAGAAGTATGGGTGCTCCATGGCCTCTTTGGC
AGTCAGTCTCTGTTGATGGTCGTATCGCAGAAGTTTGTCCAGAAGATCTAGGGCCTCAGGGCTGACAAGG
TGTCTGTTCTCACTATGGATAAAGTTTTCCCAGCGTTTCCGTGAATGTTGTCCCAGGATATCGTTGAAGT
GTGGATCTAGGTCTATGTGATACTTCTTCAGATACCCATACAGTTCTTCTGTACCCAGAACCTTGGCAAT
GCGAACAAGCTGGTCATAGTTGTCCTGTCCATGGAAGAATGGTTCCCTTCGAAAGATCATGCTTGCTAAC
ATACAGCCCAAACTCCACATGTCCAAGCTATAATCATACATCTGATAGTCCACGAGGAGCTCTGGTCCCT
TGAAGTACCTTGAGGCTACACGAACATTGTACTCCTGAGCAGGATGATAGAATTCTGCCAGACCCCAATC
TATCAGTCGCAGCTTTTTCTGTTGGTGATCTATCATGACATTGTGAGGTTTCACATCCCTGTGCATGATT
CCCTTGCTGTGGCAGTAATCCAGAGCTTTAAGTAGTTCATACATATAAAACCGGATATCAAAGTCTGTCA
GGATCTGGTAGA
